Addgene plasmid #199748: pLVX NPC1-FLAG-TiD
Purpose: Lentiviral construct to stably express NPC1 TurboID
Depositing lab: Roberto Zoncu. Depositing organization: University of California, Berkeley. Publication: Lysosomal GPCR-like protein LYCHOS signals cholesterol sufficiency to mTORC1. Shin HR, Citron YR, Wang L, Tribouillard L, Goul CS, Stipp R, Sugasawa Y, Jain A, Samson N, Lim CY, Davis OB, Castaneda-Carpio D, Qian M, Nomura DK, Perera RM, Park E, Covey DF, Laplante M, Evers AS, Zoncu R. Science. 2022 Sep 16;377(6612):1290-1298. doi: 10.1126/science.abg6621. Epub 2022 Aug 25. PubMed 36007018.
Backbone
  Vector backbone: pLVX
  Vector type: Mammalian Expression
  Selectable markers: Puromycin
Growth in bacteria
  Bacterial resistance: Ampicillin, 100 μg/mL
  Growth temperature: 37°C
  Growth strain: NEB Stable
  Copy number: High Copy
Gene/Insert
  Gene/Insert name: NPC1 (alt name: NPC)
  Species: H. sapiens (human)
  GenBank ID: 4864
  Entrez Gene: NPC1 (a.k.a. NPC, POGZ, SLC65A1)
  Promoter: EF1a
  Tag / fusion protein: Flag (C terminal on insert); TurboID (C terminal on insert)
  Cloning method: Restriction Enzyme; 5′ cloning site BamHI (not destroyed); 3′ cloning site XmaI (not destroyed)
  Sequencing primers: 5′ TCAAGCCTCAGACAGTGGTTC
Terms and licenses: Academic/Nonprofit Terms; Industry Terms: Not Available to Industry
Depositor comments: Mutations in NPC1 insert at amino acids 1279-1287 will not affect plasmid function
How to cite: pLVX NPC1-FLAG-TiD was a gift from Roberto Zoncu (Addgene plasmid # 199748 ; http://n2t.net/addgene:199748 ; RRID:Addgene_199748)
