[The description below was written by a language model from this plasmid's Addgene catalogue record and pLannotate feature annotations shown in this document.]
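Description:
pLVX NPC1-FLAG-TiD is an HIV-1-derived lentiviral transfer plasmid on the pLVX backbone, made for stable expression in mammalian cells of human NPC1 (the lysosomal cholesterol transporter Niemann-Pick C1) fused to the TurboID biotin ligase. In bacteria it is maintained through a high-copy ColE1/pUC-type origin and selected with ampicillin via the β-lactamase gene. The roughly 13.6 kb sequenced plasmid carries the usual viral cis elements between its two annotated LTRs: the Ψ packaging signal with an adjoining gag fragment, the Rev response element for Rev-dependent nuclear export of the genomic RNA, the cPPT/CTS that aids nuclear import of the reverse-transcribed genome, and a WPRE upstream of the 3' LTR to boost transcript levels. Packaging functions are not encoded and must be supplied in trans.

The payload is driven by the human EF-1α promoter with its intron A. The NPC1 coding sequence was cloned between BamHI and XmaI sites and is followed in frame by the tags. The catalogue lists both FLAG and TurboID as C-terminal tags; in the feature table TurboID directly follows NPC1, and a short FLAG-type match (annotated as a 3xFLAG fragment) sits at the very end, an order that differs from what the plasmid name suggests. A downstream mouse PGK promoter drives puromycin N-acetyltransferase, allowing selection of transduced cells. The depositor notes mutations at NPC1 residues 1279–1287 that are stated not to affect function. TurboID promiscuously biotinylates nearby proteins, so the fusion is suited to proximity labelling of proteins near NPC1. The FLAG epitope allows detection or immunoprecipitation of the fusion.
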