Features (pLannotate 1.2.2; 27 found; start..end, strand, type, name):
    369..626     +  LTR            5' LTR (truncated): truncated 5' long terminal repeat (LTR) from HIV-1
    673..798     +  misc_feature   HIV-1 Ψ: packaging signal of human immunodeficiency virus type 1
    782..1120    +  CDS            HIV-1 gag (fragment): gag protein from human immunodeficiency virus 1; gag
   1295..1528    +  misc_feature   RRE: The Rev response element (RRE) of HIV-1 allows for Rev-dependent mRNA export from the nucleus to the cytoplasm.
   1905..2005    +  CDS            Rev (fragment): human immunodeficiency virus 1 (HIV-1) Rev protein; rev; enhances nuclear export of unspliced and incompletely spliced viral mRNAs
   2020..2135    +  misc_feature   cPPT/CTS: central polypurine tract and central termination sequence of HIV-1 (lacking the first T)
   2348..2559    +  promoter       EF-1α core promoter: core promoter for human elongation factor EF-1α
   2560..2673    +  intron         EF-1α intron A (fragment): intron upstream of the start codon of human EF-1α
   3299..3502    +  intron         EF-1α intron A: truncated intron upstream of the start codon of human EF-1α
   3517..3559    +  misc_feature   MCS (fragment): multiple cloning site
   3583..7416    +  CDS            NPC1: NPC1_HUMAN - Experimental evidence at protein level: Swiss-Prot protein existence level 1. (Microbial infection) Acts as an endosomal entry receptor for ebolavirus. From Homo sapiens (Human).
   7462..8418    +  CDS            TurboID: mutant of the E. coli biotin ligase BioID engineered for improved catalytic efficiency (Branon et al., 2018)
   8419..8438    +  CDS            3xFLAG (fragment): three tandem FLAG® epitope tags, followed by an enterokinase cleavage site
   8471..8970    +  promoter       PGK promoter: mouse phosphoglycerate kinase 1 promoter
   8991..9590    +  CDS            PuroR: puromycin N-acetyltransferase; pac from Streptomyces alboniger; confers resistance to puromycin
   9604..10192   +  misc_feature   WPRE: woodchuck hepatitis virus posttranscriptional regulatory element
  10209..10727   +  CDS            nef (fragment): NEF_HV1BR - Experimental evidence at protein level: Swiss-Prot protein existence level 1. Extracellular Nef protein targets CD4(+) T-lymphocytes for apoptosis by interacting with CXCR4 surface receptors (PubMed:14990729). From Human immunodeficiency virus type 1 group M subtype B (isolate BRU/LAI) (HIV-1).
  10775..11032   +  LTR            5' LTR (truncated): truncated 5' long terminal repeat (LTR) from HIV-1
  11183..11205   -  protein_bind   lac operator (fragment): The lac repressor binds to the lac operator to inhibit transcription in E. coli. This inhibition can be relieved by adding lactose or isopropyl-β-D-thiogalactopyranoside (IPTG). lac repressor encoded by lacI
  11209..11239   -  promoter       lac promoter: promoter for the E. coli lac operon
  11254..11275   -  protein_bind   CAP binding site: CAP binding activates transcription in the presence of cAMP. E. coli catabolite activator protein
  11288..11380   -  CDS            lacI (fragment): lac repressor; lacI; The lac repressor binds to the lac operator to inhibit transcription in E. coli. This inhibition can be relieved by adding lactose or isopropyl-β-D-thiogalactopyranoside (IPTG).
  11563..12151   -  rep_origin     ori: high-copy-number ColE1/pMB1/pBR322/pUC origin of replication
  12322..13182   -  CDS            AmpR: β-lactamase; bla; confers resistance to ampicillin, carbenicillin, and related antibiotics
  13183..13287   -  promoter       AmpR promoter: bla
  13335..13469   +  polyA_signal   SV40 poly(A) signal: SV40 polyadenylation signal
  13636..321     +  CDS            nef (fragment) (across the origin): NEF_HV1BR - Experimental evidence at protein level: Swiss-Prot protein existence level 1. Extracellular Nef protein targets CD4(+) T-lymphocytes for apoptosis by interacting with CXCR4 surface receptors (PubMed:14990729). From Human immunodeficiency virus type 1 group M subtype B (isolate BRU/LAI) (HIV-1).
>Addgene plasmid #199748 | pLVX NPC1-FLAG-TiD | addgene full sequence | sequence record 392111 | Addgene NGS Result
CTAATTCACTCCCAAAGAAGACAAGATATCCTTGATCTGTGGATCTACCACACACAAGGCTACTTCCCTG
ATTAGCAGAACTACACACCAGGGCCAGGGGTCAGATATCCACTGACCTTTGGATGGTGCTACAAGCTAGT
ACCAGTTGAGCCAGATAAGGTAGAAGAGGCCAATAAAGGAGAGAACACCAGCTTGTTACACCCTGTGAGC
CTGCATGGGATGGATGACCCGGAGAGAGAAGTGTTAGAGTGGAGGTTTGACAGCCGCCTAGCATTTCATC
ACGTGGCCCGAGAGCTGCATCCGGAGTACTTCAAGAACTGCTGATATCGAGCTTGCTACAAGGGACTTTC
CGCTGGGGACTTTCCAGGGAGGCGTGGCCTGGGCGGGACTGGGGAGTGGCGAGCCCTCAGATCCTGCATA
TAAGCAGCTGCTTTTTGCCTGTACTGGGTCTCTCTGGTTAGACCAGATCTGAGCCTGGGAGCTCTCTGGC
TAACTAGGGAACCCACTGCTTAAGCCTCAATAAAGCTTGCCTTGAGTGCTTCAAGTAGTGTGTGCCCGTC
TGTTGTGTGACTCTGGTAACTAGAGATCCCTCAGACCCTTTTAGTCAGTGTGGAAAATCTCTAGCAGTGG
CGCCCGAACAGGGACTTGAAAGCGAAAGGGAAACCAGAGGAGCTCTCTCGACGCAGGACTCGGCTTGCTG
AAGCGCGCACGGCAAGAGGCGAGGGGCGGCGACTGGTGAGTACGCCAAAAATTTTGACTAGCGGAGGCTA
GAAGGAGAGAGATGGGTGCGAGAGCGTCAGTATTAAGCGGGGGAGAATTAGATCGCGATGGGAAAAAATT
CGGTTAAGGCCAGGGGGAAAGAAAAAATATAAATTAAAACATATAGTATGGGCAAGCAGGGAGCTAGAAC
GATTCGCAGTTAATCCTGGCCTGTTAGAAACATCAGAAGGCTGTAGACAAATACTGGGACAGCTACAACC
ATCCCTTCAGACAGGATCAGAAGAACTTAGATCATTATATAATACAGTAGCAACCCTCTATTGTGTGCAT
CAAAGGATAGAGATAAAAGACACCAAGGAAGCTTTAGACAAGATAGAGGAAGAGCAAAACAAAAGTAAGA
CCACCGCACAGCAAGCGGCCGGCCGCTGATCTTCAGACCTGGAGGAGGAGATATGAGGGACAATTGGAGA
AGTGAATTATATAAATATAAAGTAGTAAAAATTGAACCATTAGGAGTAGCACCCACCAAGGCAAAGAGAA
GAGTGGTGCAGAGAGAAAAAAGAGCAGTGGGAATAGGAGCTTTGTTCCTTGGGTTCTTGGGAGCAGCAGG
AAGCACTATGGGCGCAGCGTCAATGACGCTGACGGTACAGGCCAGACAATTATTGTCTGGTATAGTGCAG
CAGCAGAACAATTTGCTGAGGGCTATTGAGGCGCAACAGCATCTGTTGCAACTCACAGTCTGGGGCATCA
AGCAGCTCCAGGCAAGAATCCTGGCTGTGGAAAGATACCTAAAGGATCAACAGCTCCTGGGGATTTGGGG
TTGCTCTGGAAAACTCATTTGCACCACTGCTGTGCCTTGGAATGCTAGTTGGAGTAATAAATCTCTGGAA
CAGATTTGGAATCACACGACCTGGATGGAGTGGGACAGAGAAATTAACAATTACACAAGCTTAATACACT
CCTTAATTGAAGAATCGCAAAACCAGCAAGAAAAGAATGAACAAGAATTATTGGAATTAGATAAATGGGC
AAGTTTGTGGAATTGGTTTAACATAACAAATTGGCTGTGGTATATAAAATTATTCATAATGATAGTAGGA
GGCTTGGTAGGTTTAAGAATAGTTTTTGCTGTACTTTCTATAGTGAATAGAGTTAGGCAGGGATATTCAC
CATTATCGTTTCAGACCCACCTCCCAACCCCGAGGGGACCCGACAGGCCCGAAGGAATAGAAGAAGAAGG
TGGAGAGAGAGACAGAGACAGATCCATTCGATTAGTGAACGGATCTCGACGGTATCGCCTTTAAAAGAAA
AGGGGGGATTGGGGGGTACAGTGCAGGGGAAAGAATAGTAGACATAATAGCAACAGACATACAAACTAAA
GAATTACAAAAACAAATTACAAAAATTCAAAATTTTCGGGTTTATTACAGGGACAGCAGAGATCCAGTTT
ATCGATGAGTAATTCATACAAAAGGACTCGCCCCTGCCTTGGGGAATCCCAGGGACCGTCGTTAAACTCC
CACTAACGTAGAACCCAGAGATCGCTGCGTTCCCGCCCCCTCACCCGCCCGCTCTCGTCATCACTGAGGT
GGAGAAGAGCATGCGTGAGGCTCCGGTGCCCGTCAGTGGGCAGAGCGCACATCGCCCACAGTCCCCGAGA
AGTTGGGGGGAGGGGTCGGCAATTGAACCGGTGCCTAGAGAAGGTGGCGCGGGGTAAACTGGGAAAGTGA
TGTCGTGTACTGGCTCCGCCTTTTTCCCGAGGGTGGGGGAGAACCGTATATAAGTGCAGTAGTCGCCGTG
AACGTTCTTTTTCGCAACGGGTTTGCCGCCAGAACACAGGTAAGTGCCGTGTGTGGTTCCCGCGGGCCTG
GCCTCTTTACGGGTTATGGCCCTTGCGTGCCTTGAATTACTTCCACGCCCCTGGCTGCAGTACGTGATTC
TTGATCCCGAGCTTCGGGTTGGAAGTGGGTGGGAGAGTTCGAGGCCTTGCGCTTAAGGAGCCCCTTCGCC
TCGTGCTTGAGTTGAGGCCTGGCTTGGGCGCTGGGGCCGCCGCGTGCGAATCTGGTGGCACCTTCGCGCC
TGTCTCGCTGCTTTCGATAAGTCTCTAGCCATTTAAAATTTTTGATGACCTGCTGCGACGCTTTTTTTCT
GGCAAGATAGTCTTGTAAATGCGGGCCAAGATCTGCACACTGGTATTTCGGTTTTTGGGGCCGCGGGCGG
CGACGGGGCCCGTGCGTCCCAGCGCACATGTTCGGCGAGGCGGGGCCTGCGAGCGCGGCCACCGAGAATC
GGACGGGGGTAGTCTCAAGCTGGCCGGCCTGCTCTGGTGCCTGGCCTCGCGCCGCCGTGTATCGCCCCGC
CCTGGGCGGCAAGGCTGGCCCGGTCGGCACCAGTTGCGTGAGCGGAAAGATGGCCGCTTCCCGGCCCTGC
TGCAGGGAGCTCAAAATGGAGGACGCGGCGCTCGGGAGAGCGGGCGGGTGAGTCACCCACACAAAGGAAA
AGGGCCTTTCCGTCCTCAGCCGTCGCTTCATGTGACTCCACGGAGTACCGGGCGCCGTCCAGGCACCTCG
ATTAGTTCTCGAGCTTTTGGAGTACGTCGTCTTTAGGTTGGGGGGAGGGGTTTTATGCGATGGAGTTTCC
CCACACTGAGTGGGTGGAGACTGAAGTTAGGCCAGCTTGGCACTTGATGTAATTCTCCTTGGAATTTGCC
CTTTTTGAGTTTGGATCTTGGTTCATTCTCAAGCCTCAGACAGTGGTTCAAAGTTTTTTTCTTCCATTTC
AGGTGTCGTGAGGATCGCTAGCGCTACCGGACTCAGATCTCGAGCTCAAGCTTCGAATTGGATCCACGTG
GAATTCGCCACCATGACCGCTAGAGGGCTGGCTCTGGGGCTGCTGCTGCTGCTGCTGTGCCCCGCTCAGG
TGTTCAGTCAGTCTTGCGTGTGGTATGGCGAGTGCGGCATCGCCTATGGGGACAAGAGGTATAACTGTGA
ATACTCTGGACCCCCTAAGCCACTGCCCAAAGACGGCTACGATCTGGTGCAGGAACTGTGCCCAGGATTC
TTTTTCGGCAACGTGAGCCTGTGCTGTGACGTGCGGCAGCTGCAGACCCTGAAGGATAATCTGCAGCTGC
CTCTGCAGTTTCTGTCCAGGTGCCCATCTTGTTTTTATAACCTGCTGAATCTGTTCTGCGAGCTGACCTG
TAGTCCAAGGCAGTCACAGTTCCTGAACGTGACTGCCACCGAGGACTACGTCGATCCCGTGACAAACCAG
ACAAAGACTAATGTCAAAGAACTGCAGTACTATGTGGGCCAGTCCTTCGCCAACGCTATGTATAATGCTT
GCCGAGACGTGGAGGCACCAAGCTCCAATGATAAGGCCCTGGGGCTGCTGTGCGGAAAAGACGCAGATGC
CTGTAACGCTACCAATTGGATCGAATACATGTTTAACAAGGATAATGGCCAGGCCCCTTTCACCATTACA
CCAGTGTTTAGCGACTTCCCCGTCCACGGGATGGAGCCTATGAACAATGCCACTAAGGGATGCGACGAGT
CCGTCGATGAAGTGACCGCTCCTTGCTCCTGTCAGGATTGCTCTATCGTGTGCGGGCCTAAACCACAGCC
ACCACCTCCACCAGCACCATGGACAATTCTGGGACTGGACGCCATGTATGTGATTATGTGGATCACTTAC
ATGGCCTTTCTGCTGGTCTTTTTCGGCGCATTTTTCGCCGTGTGGTGTTATCGAAAGCGGTACTTTGTGA
GCGAGTACACCCCCATTGACTCCAACATCGCTTTCAGCGTGAATGCATCCGACAAAGGCGAGGCATCCTG
CTGTGATCCCGTGAGCGCCGCTTTCGAAGGGTGCCTGCGGAGACTGTTTACTCGATGGGGGTCTTTCTGC
GTGCGGAACCCCGGATGCGTGATCTTCTTCAGCCTGGTGTTTATCACCGCCTGTTCTAGTGGGCTGGTGT
TCGTCCGAGTGACCACAAATCCAGTGGATCTGTGGAGCGCCCCATCAAGCCAGGCTCGACTGGAGAAGGA
ATACTTTGACCAGCATTTCGGACCATTTTTCAGAGCAGAGCAGCTGATCATTAGGGCACCCCTGACTGAT
AAACACATCTACCAGCCCTATCCTTCTGGAGCCGACGTGCCTTTCGGCCCTCCACTGGATATCCAGATTC
TGCATCAGGTGCTGGACCTGCAGATCGCCATTGAGAACATTACCGCTAGCTATGACAATGAAACTGTGAC
CCTGCAGGATATCTGCCTGGCTCCTCTGAGCCCATATAACACTAATTGTACCATTCTGTCCGTCCTGAAC
TACTTTCAGAATAGCCACTCCGTGCTGGATCATAAGAAAGGCGACGACTTCTTCGTGTACGCCGACTATC
ACACCCATTTCCTGTACTGCGTGCGGGCTCCTGCAAGTCTGAACGACACCTCACTGCTGCACGATCCATG
TCTGGGGACATTTGGCGGACCCGTGTTCCCTTGGCTGGTCCTGGGAGGCTATGACGATCAGAACTACAAC
AATGCCACCGCCCTGGTCATCACCTTCCCTGTCAACAATTACTATAATGATACCGAGAAGCTGCAGAGAG
CACAGGCCTGGGAGAAAGAGTTCATCAACTTCGTGAAGAATTACAAAAACCCAAATCTGACCATTAGTTT
CACAGCCGAGCGGAGCATCGAGGACGAACTGAACCGAGAATCTGACAGTGACGTGTTCACCGTGGTCATT
AGCTATGCTATCATGTTCCTGTACATCTCACTGGCACTGGGCCATATGAAGAGCTGCAGGCGCCTGCTGG
TGGATTCAAAAGTCAGCCTGGGAATTGCCGGCATCCTGATTGTGCTGTCCTCTGTCGCTTGTAGCCTGGG
GGTGTTCTCCTATATTGGACTGCCTCTGACCCTGATCGTCATTGAAGTGATCCCATTTCTGGTCCTGGCT
GTCGGAGTGGACAATATCTTCATTCTGGTGCAGGCATACCAGCGCGACGAGCGACTGCAGGGCGAAACAC
TGGATCAGCAGCTGGGAAGGGTGCTGGGAGAGGTCGCTCCATCTATGTTTCTGAGTTCATTCAGTGAAAC
CGTGGCATTTTTCCTGGGCGCCCTGAGTGTGATGCCAGCAGTCCACACATTTTCACTGTTCGCTGGGCTG
GCAGTGTTTATTGACTTCCTGCTGCAGATCACCTGCTTTGTGAGCCTGCTGGGCCTGGACATTAAGAGGC
AGGAGAAAAACCGCCTGGATATCTTCTGCTGCGTGCGGGGAGCAGAGGACGGCACATCCGTGCAGGCTTC
AGAAAGCTGTCTGTTCAGGTTTTTCAAGAACAGCTATTCTCCACTGCTGCTGAAAGACTGGATGCGCCCC
ATCGTGATTGCAATCTTTGTCGGAGTGCTGAGTTTCTCAATTGCCGTGCTGAACAAGGTCGACATCGGCC
TGGATCAGAGCCTGTCCATGCCCGACGATTCTTACATGGTGGATTACTTTAAATCTATCAGTCAGTATCT
GCACGCCGGCCCCCCTGTCTACTTCGTGCTGGAGGAAGGCCATGACTACACTAGCTCCAAGGGGCAGAAT
ATGGTGTGCGGGGGAATGGGATGTAACAATGATTCCCTGGTGCAGCAGATCTTCAACGCAGCCCAGCTGG
ACAATTATACAAGGATTGGCTTTGCCCCCTCTAGTTGGATCGACGATTACTTCGATTGGGTCAAGCCTCA
GTCAAGCTGCTGTCGCGTGGACAACATCACAGATCAGTTTTGCAATGCAAGCGTGGTCGACCCTGCCTGC
GTGAGATGTAGGCCACTGACTCCAGAGGGCAAACAGCGACCACAGGGAGGCGACTTCATGAGATTCCTGC
CTATGTTCCTGTCCGACAACCCAAATCCCAAGTGTGGCAAAGGAGGCCACGCTGCATACTCCTCTGCAGT
CAACATCCTGCTGGGACATGGGACCCGAGTGGGAGCCACATACTTCATGACATACCACACTGTGCTGCAG
ACCTCAGCTGACTTCATTGATGCACTGAAGAAAGCCCGCCTGATCGCTAGCAACGTGACAGAGACTATGG
GGATCAATGGATCCGCCTATCGAGTGTTTCCCTACTCTGTCTTTTACGTGTTCTATGAACAGTACCTGAC
TATCATTGACGATACCATCTTCAACCTGGGGGTGTCCCTGGGAGCTATCTTCCTGGTCACTATGGTGCTG
CTGGGCTGCGAGCTGTGGTCTGCCGTGATTATGTGCGCCACCATCGCTATGGTCCTGGTGAATATGTTCG
GCGTGATGTGGCTGTGGGGGATCTCTCTGAACGCCGTCAGTCTGGTGAATCTGGTCATGTCTTGCGGGAT
TAGTGTGGAGTTTTGTAGCCATATCACTAGAGCTTTCACCGTCTCAATGAAGGGAAGCCGGGTGGAAAGA
GCAGAGGAAGCTCTGGCACACATGGGAAGTTCAGTGTTTAGTGGCATTACCCTGACAAAGTTCGGGGGAA
TCGTGGTCCTGGCCTTTGCTAAGAGCCAGATCTTCCAGATCTTTTATTTCCGGATGTACCTGGCTATGGT
GCTGCTGGGCGCAACACACGGGCTGATTTTCCTGCCCGTCCTGCTGTCATATATCGGCCCTAGCGTGAAC
AAGGCAAAAAGCTGCGCCACTGAGGAAAGATACAAGGGGACTGAGCGAGAGAGACTGCTGAACTTTGCGG
CCGCTGGCGGTGGTAGCGGTGGCGGAAGCGGTGGAGGCAGTAAAGACAATACTGTGCCTCTGAAGCTGAT
CGCTCTCCTGGCTAATGGCGAGTTCCATAGTGGCGAACAGCTGGGAGAAACCCTGGGCATGTCCAGGGCC
GCTATCAACAAGCACATTCAGACTCTGCGCGACTGGGGCGTGGACGTGTTCACCGTGCCCGGAAAGGGCT
ACTCTCTGCCCGAGCCTATCCCGCTGCTGAACGCTAAACAGATTCTGGGACAGCTGGACGGCGGGAGCGT
GGCAGTCCTGCCTGTGGTCGACTCCACCAATCAGTACCTGCTGGATCGAATCGGCGAGCTGAAGAGTGGG
GATGCTTGCATTGCAGAATATCAGCAGGCAGGGAGAGGAAGCAGAGGGAGGAAATGGTTCTCTCCTTTTG
GAGCTAACCTGTACCTGAGTATGTTTTGGCGCCTGAAGCGGGGACCAGCAGCAATCGGCCTGGGCCCGGT
CATCGGAATTGTCATGGCAGAAGCGCTGCGAAAGCTGGGAGCAGACAAGGTGCGAGTCAAATGGCCCAAT
GACCTGTATCTGCAGGATAGAAAGCTGGCAGGCATCCTGGTGGAGCTGGCCGGAATAACAGGCGATGCTG
CACAGATCGTCATTGGCGCCGGGATTAACGTGGCTATGAGGCGCGTGGAGGAAAGCGTGGTCAATCAGGG
CTGGATCACACTGCAGGAAGCAGGGATTAACCTGGACAGGAATACTCTGGCCGCTACGCTGATCCGAGAG
CTGCGGGCAGCCCTGGAACTGTTCGAGCAGGAAGGCCTGGCTCCATATCTGCCACGGTGGGAGAAGCTGG
ATAACTTCATCAATAGACCCGTGAAGCTGATCATTGGGGACAAAGAGATTTTCGGGATTAGCCGGGGGAT
TGATAAACAGGGAGCCCTGCTGCTGGAACAGGACGGAGTTATCAAACCCTGGATGGGCGGAGAAATCAGT
CTGCGGTCTGCCGAAAAGGACTACAAGGATGACGATGATAAATAACCCGGCTCATCTAGATAATTCTACC
GGGTAGGGGAGGCGCTTTTCCCAAGGCAGTCTGGAGCATGCGCTTTAGCAGCCCCGCTGGGCACTTGGCG
CTACACAAGTGGCCTCTGGCCTCGCACACATTCCACATCCACCGGTAGGCGCCAACCGGCTCCGTTCTTT
GGTGGCCCCTTCGCGCCACCTTCTACTCCTCCCCTAGTCAGGAAGTTCCCCCCCGCCCCGCAGCTCGCGT
CGTGCAGGACGTGACAAATGGAAGTAGCACGTCTCACTAGTCTCGTGCAGATGGACAGCACCGCTGAGCA
ATGGAAGCGGGTAGGCCTTTGGGGCAGCGGCCAATAGCAGCTTTGCTCCTTCGCTTTCTGGGCTCAGAGG
CTGGGAAGGGGTGGGTCCGGGGGCGGGCTCAGGGGCGGGCTCAGGGGCGGGGCGGGCGCCCGAAGGTCCT
CCGGAGGCCCGGCATTCTGCACGCTTCAAAAGCGCACGTCTGCCGCGCTGTTCTCCTCTTCCTCATCTCC
GGGCCTTTCGACCTGCAGCCCAAGCTTACCATGACCGAGTACAAGCCCACGGTGCGCCTCGCCACCCGCG
ACGACGTCCCCAGGGCCGTACGCACCCTCGCCGCCGCGTTCGCCGACTACCCCGCCACGCGCCACACCGT
CGATCCGGACCGCCACATCGAGCGGGTCACCGAGCTGCAAGAACTCTTCCTCACGCGCGTCGGGCTCGAC
ATCGGCAAGGTGTGGGTCGCGGACGACGGCGCCGCGGTGGCGGTCTGGACCACGCCGGAGAGCGTCGAAG
CGGGGGCGGTGTTCGCCGAGATCGGCCCGCGCATGGCCGAGTTGAGCGGTTCCCGGCTGGCCGCGCAGCA
ACAGATGGAAGGCCTCCTGGCGCCGCACCGGCCCAAGGAGCCCGCGTGGTTCCTGGCCACCGTCGGCGTC
TCGCCCGACCACCAGGGCAAGGGTCTGGGCAGCGCCGTCGTGCTCCCCGGAGTGGAGGCGGCCGAGCGCG
CCGGGGTGCCCGCCTTCCTGGAGACCTCCGCGCCCCGCAACCTCCCCTTCTACGAGCGGCTCGGCTTCAC
CGTCACCGCCGACGTCGAGGTGCCCGAAGGACCGCGCACCTGGTGCATGACCCGCAAGCCCGGTGCCTGA
CCGCGTCTGGAACAATCAACCTCTGGATTACAAAATTTGTGAAAGATTGACTGGTATTCTTAACTATGTT
GCTCCTTTTACGCTATGTGGATACGCTGCTTTAATGCCTTTGTATCATGCTATTGCTTCCCGTATGGCTT
TCATTTTCTCCTCCTTGTATAAATCCTGGTTGCTGTCTCTTTATGAGGAGTTGTGGCCCGTTGTCAGGCA
ACGTGGCGTGGTGTGCACTGTGTTTGCTGACGCAACCCCCACTGGTTGGGGCATTGCCACCACCTGTCAG
CTCCTTTCCGGGACTTTCGCTTTCCCCCTCCCTATTGCCACGGCGGAACTCATCGCCGCCTGCCTTGCCC
GCTGCTGGACAGGGGCTCGGCTGTTGGGCACTGACAATTCCGTGGTGTTGTCGGGGAAGCTGACGTCCTT
TCCATGGCTGCTCGCCTGTGTTGCCACCTGGATTCTGCGCGGGACGTCCTTCTGCTACGTCCCTTCGGCC
CTCAATCCAGCGGACCTTCCTTCCCGCGGCCTGCTGCCGGCTCTGCGGCCTCTTCCGCGTCTTCGCCTTC
GCCCTCAGACGAGTCGGATCTCCCTTTGGGCCGCCTCCCCGCCTGGAATTAATTCTGCAGTCGAGACCTA
GAAAAACATGGAGCAATCACAAGTAGCAATACAGCAGCTACCAATGCTGATTGTGCCTGGCTAGAAGCAC
AAGAGGAGGAGGAGGTGGGTTTTCCAGTCACACCTCAGGTACCTTTAAGACCAATGACTTACAAGGCAGC
TGTAGATCTTAGCCACTTTTTAAAAGAAAAGAGGGGACTGGAAGGGCTAATTCACTCCCAACGAAGACAA
GATATCCTTGATCTGTGGATCTACCACACACAAGGCTACTTCCCTGATTAGCAGAACTACACACCAGGGC
CAGGGGTCAGATATCCACTGACCTTTGGATGGTGCTACAAGCTAGTACCAGTTGAGCCAGATAAGGTAGA
AGAGGCCAATAAAGGAGAGAACACCAGCTTGTTACACCCTGTGAGCCTGCATGGGATGGATGACCCGGAG
AGAGAAGTGTTAGAGTGGAGGTTTGACAGCCGCCTAGCATTTCATCACGTGGCCCGAGAGCTGCATCCGG
AGTACTTCAAGAACTGCTGATATCGAGCTTGCTACAAGGGACTTTCCGCTGGGGACTTTCCAGGGAGGCG
TGGCCTGGGCGGGACTGGGGAGTGGCGAGCCCTCAGATCCTGCATATAAGCAGCTGCTTTTTGCCTGTAC
TGGGTCTCTCTGGTTAGACCAGATCTGAGCCTGGGAGCTCTCTGGCTAACTAGGGAACCCACTGCTTAAG
CCTCAATAAAGCTTGCCTTGAGTGCTTCAAGTAGTGTGTGCCCGTCTGTTGTGTGACTCTGGTAACTAGA
GATCCCTCAGACCCTTTTAGTCAGTGTGGAAAATCTCTAGCAGTAGTAGTTCATGTCATCTTATTATTCA
GTATTTATAACTTGCAAAGAAATGAATATCAGAGAGTGAGAGGCCTTGACATTGCTAGCGTTTTACCGTC
GACCTCTAGCTAGAGCTTGGCGTAATCATGGTCATAGCTGTTTCCTGTGTGAAATTGTTATCCGCTCACA
ATTCCACACAACATACGAGCCGGAAGCATAAAGTGTAAAGCCTGGGGTGCCTAATGAGTGAGCTAACTCA
CATTAATTGCGTTGCGCTCACTGCCCGCTTTCCAGTCGGGAAACCTGTCGTGCCAGCTGCATTAATGAAT
CGGCCAACGCGCGGGGAGAGGCGGTTTGCGTATTGGGCGCTCTTCCGCTTCCTCGCTCACTGACTCGCTG
CGCTCGGTCGTTCGGCTGCGGCGAGCGGTATCAGCTCACTCAAAGGCGGTAATACGGTTATCCACAGAAT
CAGGGGATAACGCAGGAAAGAACATGTGAGCAAAAGGCCAGCAAAAGGCCAGGAACCGTAAAAAGGCCGC
GTTGCTGGCGTTTTTCCATAGGCTCCGCCCCCCTGACGAGCATCACAAAAATCGACGCTCAAGTCAGAGG
TGGCGAAACCCGACAGGACTATAAAGATACCAGGCGTTTCCCCCTGGAAGCTCCCTCGTGCGCTCTCCTG
TTCCGACCCTGCCGCTTACCGGATACCTGTCCGCCTTTCTCCCTTCGGGAAGCGTGGCGCTTTCTCATAG
CTCACGCTGTAGGTATCTCAGTTCGGTGTAGGTCGTTCGCTCCAAGCTGGGCTGTGTGCACGAACCCCCC
GTTCAGCCCGACCGCTGCGCCTTATCCGGTAACTATCGTCTTGAGTCCAACCCGGTAAGACACGACTTAT
CGCCACTGGCAGCAGCCACTGGTAACAGGATTAGCAGAGCGAGGTATGTAGGCGGTGCTACAGAGTTCTT
GAAGTGGTGGCCTAACTACGGCTACACTAGAAGAACAGTATTTGGTATCTGCGCTCTGCTGAAGCCAGTT
ACCTTCGGAAAAAGAGTTGGTAGCTCTTGATCCGGCAAACAAACCACCGCTGGTAGCGGTGGTTTTTTTG
TTTGCAAGCAGCAGATTACGCGCAGAAAAAAAGGATCTCAAGAAGATCCTTTGATCTTTTCTACGGGGTC
TGACGCTCAGTGGAACGAAAACTCACGTTAAGGGATTTTGGTCATGAGATTATCAAAAAGGATCTTCACC
TAGATCCTTTTAAATTAAAAATGAAGTTTTAAATCAATCTAAAGTATATATGAGTAAACTTGGTCTGACA
GTTACCAATGCTTAATCAGTGAGGCACCTATCTCAGCGATCTGTCTATTTCGTTCATCCATAGTTGCCTG
ACTCCCCGTCGTGTAGATAACTACGATACGGGAGGGCTTACCATCTGGCCCCAGTGCTGCAATGATACCG
CGAGACCCACGCTCACCGGCTCCAGATTTATCAGCAATAAACCAGCCAGCCGGAAGGGCCGAGCGCAGAA
GTGGTCCTGCAACTTTATCCGCCTCCATCCAGTCTATTAATTGTTGCCGGGAAGCTAGAGTAAGTAGTTC
GCCAGTTAATAGTTTGCGCAACGTTGTTGCCATTGCTACAGGCATCGTGGTGTCACGCTCGTCGTTTGGT
ATGGCTTCATTCAGCTCCGGTTCCCAACGATCAAGGCGAGTTACATGATCCCCCATGTTGTGCAAAAAAG
CGGTTAGCTCCTTCGGTCCTCCGATCGTTGTCAGAAGTAAGTTGGCCGCAGTGTTATCACTCATGGTTAT
GGCAGCACTGCATAATTCTCTTACTGTCATGCCATCCGTAAGATGCTTTTCTGTGACTGGTGAGTACTCA
ACCAAGTCATTCTGAGAATAGTGTATGCGGCGACCGAGTTGCTCTTGCCCGGCGTCAATACGGGATAATA
CCGCGCCACATAGCAGAACTTTAAAAGTGCTCATCATTGGAAAACGTTCTTCGGGGCGAAAACTCTCAAG
GATCTTACCGCTGTTGAGATCCAGTTCGATGTAACCCACTCGTGCACCCAACTGATCTTCAGCATCTTTT
ACTTTCACCAGCGTTTCTGGGTGAGCAAAAACAGGAAGGCAAAATGCCGCAAAAAAGGGAATAAGGGCGA
CACGGAAATGTTGAATACTCATACTCTTCCTTTTTCAATATTATTGAAGCATTTATCAGGGTTATTGTCT
CATGAGCGGATACATATTTGAATGTATTTAGAAAAATAAACAAATAGGGGTTCCGCGCACATTTCCCCGA
AAAGTGCCACCTGACGTCGACGGATCGGGAGATCAACTTGTTTATTGCAGCTTATAATGGTTACAAATAA
AGCAATAGCATCACAAATTTCACAAATAAAGCATTTTTTTCACTGCATTCTAGTTGTGGTTTGTCCAAAC
TCATCAATGTATCTTATCATGTCTGGATCAACTGGATAACTCAAGCTAACCAAAATCATCCCAAACTTCC
CACCCCATACCCTATTACCACTGCCAATTACCTGTGGTTTCATTTACTCTAAACCTGTGATTCCTCTGAA
TTATTTTCATTTTAAAGAAATTGTATTTGTTAAATATGTACTACAAACTTAGTAGTTGGAAGGG
